>Addgene plasmid #76339 | PPIP5K2 gRNA (BRDN0001148509) | addgene full sequence | sequence record 185652 | Addgene Assembled Sequence
CCCGGGTGCAAAGATGGATAAAGTTTTAAACAGAGAGGAATCTTTGCAGCTAATGGACCTTCTAGGTCTT
GAAAGGAGTGGGAATTGGCTCCGGTGCCCGTCAGTGGGCAGAGCGCACATCGCCCACAGTCCCCGAGAAG
TTGGGGGGAGGGGTCGGCAATTGATCCGGTGCCTAGAGAAGGTGGCGCGGGGTAAACTGGGAAAGTGATG
TCGTGTACTGGCTCCGCCTTTTTCCCGAGGGTGGGGGAGAACCGTATATAAGTGCAGTAGTCGCCGTGAA
CGTTCTTTTTCGCAACGGGTTTGCCGCCAGAACACAGGTAAGTGCCGTGTGTGGTTCCCGCGGGCCTGGC
CTCTTTACGGGTTATGGCCCTTGCGTGCCTTGAATTACTTCCACCTGGCTGCAGTACGTGATTCTTGATC
CCGAGCTTCGGGTTGGAAGTGGGTGGGAGAGTTCGAGGCCTTGCGCTTAAGGAGCCCCTTCGCCTCGTGC
TTGAGTTGAGGCCTGGCCTGGGCGCTGGGGCCGCCGCGTGCGAATCTGGTGGCACCTTCGCGCCTGTCTC
GCTGCTTTCGATAAGTCTCTAGCCATTTAAAATTTTTGATGACCTGCTGCGACGCTTTTTTTCTGGCAAG
ATAGTCTTGTAAATGCGGGCCAAGATCTGCACACTGGTATTTCGGTTTTTGGGGCCGCGGGCGGCGACGG
GGCCCGTGCGTCCCAGCGCACATGTTCGGCGAGGCGGGGCCTGCGAGCGCGGCCACCGAGAATCGGACGG
GGGTAGTCTCAAGCTGGCCGGCCTGCTCTGGTGCCTGGCCTCGCGCCGCCGTGTATCGCCCCGCCCTGGG
CGGCAAGGCTGGCCCGGTCGGCACCAGTTGCGTGAGCGGAAAGATGGCCGCTTCCCGGCCCTGCTGCAGG
GAGCTCAAAATGGAGGACGCGGCGCTCGGGAGAGCGGGCGGGTGAGTCACCCACACAAAGGAAAAGGGCC
TTTCCGTCCTCAGCCGTCGCTTCATGTGACTCCACGGAGTACCGGGCGCCGTCCAGGCACCTCGATTAGT
TCTCGAGCTTTTGGAGTACGTCGTCTTTAGGTTGGGGGGAGGGGTTTTATGCGATGGAGTTTCCCCACAC
TGAGTGGGTGGAGACTGAAGTTAGGCCAGCTTGGCACTTGATGTAATTCTCCTTGGAATTTGCCCTTTTT
GAGTTTGGATCTTGGTTCATTCTCAAGCCTCAGACAGTGGTTCAAAGTTTTTTTCTTCCATTTCAGGTGT
CGTGACGTACGGCCACCATGACCGAGTACAAGCCCACGGTGCGCCTCGCCACCCGCGACGACGTCCCCAG
GGCCGTACGCACCCTCGCCGCCGCGTTCGCCGACTACCCCGCCACGCGCCACACCGTCGATCCGGACCGC
CACATCGAGCGGGTCACCGAGCTGCAAGAACTCTTCCTCACGCGCGTCGGGCTCGACATCGGCAAGGTGT
GGGTCGCGGACGACGGCGCCGCCGTGGCGGTCTGGACCACGCCGGAGAGCGTCGAAGCGGGGGCGGTGTT
CGCCGAGATCGGCCCGCGCATGGCCGAGTTGAGCGGTTCCCGGCTGGCCGCGCAGCAACAGATGGAAGGC
CTCCTGGCGCCGCACCGGCCCAAGGAGCCCGCGTGGTTCCTGGCCACCGTCGGAGTCTCGCCCGACCACC
AGGGCAAGGGTCTGGGCAGCGCCGTCGTGCTCCCCGGAGTGGAGGCGGCCGAGCGCGCCGGGGTGCCCGC
CTTCCTGGAGACCTCCGCGCCCCGCAACCTCCCCTTCTACGAGCGGCTCGGCTTCACCGTCACCGCCGAC
GTCGAGGTGCCCGAAGGACCGCGCACCTGGTGCATGACCCGCAAGCCCGGTGCCTGAACGCGTTAAGTCG
ACAATCAACCTCTGGATTACAAAATTTGTGAAAGATTGACTGGTATTCTTAACTATGTTGCTCCTTTTAC
GCTATGTGGATACGCTGCTTTAATGCCTTTGTATCATGCTATTGCTTCCCGTATGGCTTTCATTTTCTCC
TCCTTGTATAAATCCTGGTTGCTGTCTCTTTATGAGGAGTTGTGGCCCGTTGTCAGGCAACGTGGCGTGG
TGTGCACTGTGTTTGCTGACGCAACCCCCACTGGTTGGGGCATTGCCACCACCTGTCAGCTCCTTTCCGG
GACTTTCGCTTTCCCCCTCCCTATTGCCACGGCGGAACTCATCGCCGCCTGCCTTGCCCGCTGCTGGACA
GGGGCTCGGCTGTTGGGCACTGACAATTCCGTGGTGTTGTCGGGGAAATCATCGTCCTTTCCTTGGCTGC
TCGCCTGTGTTGCCACCTGGATTCTGCGCGGGACGTCCTTCTGCTACGTCCCTTCGGCCCTCAATCCAGC
GGACCTTCCTTCCCGCGGCCTGCTGCCGGCTCTGCGGCCTCTTCCGCGTCTTCGCCTTCGCCCTCAGACG
AGTCGGATCTCCCTTTGGGCCGCCTCCCCGCGTCGACTTTAAGACCAATGACTTACAAGGCAGCTGTAGA
TCTTAGCCACTTTTTAAAAGAAAAGGGGGGACTGGAAGGGCTAATTCACTCCCAACGAAGACAAGATCTG
CTTTTTGCTTGTACTGGGTCTCTCTGGTTAGACCAGATCTGAGCCTGGGAGCTCTCTGGCTAACTAGGGA
ACCCACTGCTTAAGCCTCAATAAAGCTTGCCTTGAGTGCTTCAAGTAGTGTGTGCCCGTCTGTTGTGTGA
CTCTGGTAACTAGAGATCCCTCAGACCCTTTTAGTCAGTGTGGAAAATCTCTAGCAGTACGTATAGTAGT
TCATGTCATCTTATTATTCAGTATTTATAACTTGCAAAGAAATGAATATCAGAGAGTGAGAGGAACTTGT
TTATTGCAGCTTATAATGGTTACAAATAAAGCAATAGCATCACAAATTTCACAAATAAAGCATTTTTTTC
ACTGCATTCTAGTTGTGGTTTGTCCAAACTCATCAATGTATCTTATCATGTCTGGCTCTAGCTATCCCGC
CCCTAACTCCGCCCATCCCGCCCCTAACTCCGCCCAGTTCCGCCCATTCTCCGCCCCATGGCTGACTAAT
TTTTTTTATTTATGCAGAGGCCGAGGCCGCCTCGGCCTCTGAGCTATTCCAGAAGTAGTGAGGAGGCTTT
TTTGGAGGCCTAGGGACGTACCCAATTCGCCCTATAGTGAGTCGTATTACGCGCGCTCACTGGCCGTCGT
TTTACAACGTCGTGACTGGGAAAACCCTGGCGTTACCCAACTTAATCGCCTTGCAGCACATCCCCCTTTC
GCCAGCTGGCGTAATAGCGAAGAGGCCCGCACCGATCGCCCTTCCCAACAGTTGCGCAGCCTGAATGGCG
AATGGG
[124 nt withheld, positions 3367-3490]
C
[91 nt withheld, positions 3492-3582]
A
[49 nt withheld, positions 3584-3632]
CCTTTGACGTTGGAGTCCACGTTCTTT
[37 nt withheld, positions 3660-3696]
ACCCTATCTCGGTCTATTCTTTTGATTTATAAGGGATTTTGCCGATTTCGGCCTATTGGTTAAAAAATGA
GCTGATTTAACAAAAATTTAACGCGAATTTTAACAAAATATTAACGCTTACAATTTAGGTGGCACTTTTC
GGGGAAATGTGCGCGGAACCCCTATTTGTTTATTTTTCTAAATACATTCAAATATGTATCCGCTCATGAG
ACAATAACCCTGATAAATGCTTCAATAATATTGAAAAAGGAAGAGTATGAGTATTCAACATTTCCGTGTC
GCCCTTATTCCCTTTTTTGCGGCATTTTGCCTTCCTGTTTTTGCTCACCCAGAAACGCTGGTGAAAGTAA
AAGATGCTGAAGATCAGTTGGGTGCACGAGTGGGTTACATCGAACTGGATCTCAACAGCGGTAAGATCCT
TGAGAGTTTTCGCCCCGAAGAACGTTTTCCAATGATGAGCACTTTTAAAGTTCTGCTATGTGGCGCGGTA
TTATCCCGTATTGACGCCGGGCAAGAGCAACTCGGTCGCCGCATACACTATTCTCAGAATGACTTGGTTG
AGTACTCACCAGTCACAGAAAAGCATCTTACGGATGGCATGACAGTAAGAGAATTATGCAGTGCTGCCAT
AACCATGAGTGATAACACTGCGGCCAACTTACTTCTGACAACGATCGGAGGACCGAAGGAGCTAACCGCT
TTTTTGCACAACATGGGGGATCATGTAACTCGCCTTGATCGTTGGGAACCGGAGCTGAATGAAGCCATAC
CAAACGACGAGCGTGACACCACGATGCCTGTAGCAATGGCAACAACGTTGCGCAAACTATTAACTGGCGA
ACTACTTACTCTAGCTTCCCGGCAACAATTAATAGACTGGATGGAGGCGGATAAAGTTGCAGGACCACTT
CTGCGCTCGGCCCTTCCGGCTGGCTGGTTTATTGCTGATAAATCTGGAGCCGGTGAGCGTGGGTCTCGCG
GTATCATTGCAGCACTGGGGCCAGATGGTAAGCCCTCCCGTATCGTAGTTATCTACACGACGGGGAGTCA
GGCAACTATGGATGAACGAAATAGACAGATCGCTGAGATAGGTGCCTCACTGATTAAGCATTGGTAACTG
TCAGACCAAGTTTACTCATATATACTTTAGATTGATTTAAAACTTCATTTTTAATTTAAAAGGATCTAGG
TGAAGATCCTTTTTGATAATCTCATGACCAAAATCCCTTAACGTGAGTTTTCGTTCCACTGAGCGTCAGA
CCCCGTAGAAAAGATCAAAGGATCTTCTTGAGATCCTTTTTTTCTGCGCGTAATCTGCTGCTTGCAAACA
AAAAAACCACCGCTACCAGCGGTGGTTTGTTTGCCGGATCAAGAGCTACCAACTCTTTTTCCGAAGGTAA
CTGGCTTCAGCAGAGCGCAGATACCAAATACTGTTCTTCTAGTGTAGCCGTAGTTAGGCCACCACTTCAA
GAACTCTGTAGCACCGCCTACATACCTCGCTCTGCTAATCCTGTTACCAGTGGCTGCTGCCAGTGGCGAT
AAGTCGTGTCTTACCGGGTTGGACTCAAGACGATAGTTACCGGATAAGGCGCAGCGGTCGGGCTGAACGG
GGGGTTCGTGCACACAGCCCAGCTTGGAGCGAACGACCTACACCGAACTGAGATACCTACAGCGTGAGCT
ATGAGAAAGCGCCACGCTTCCCGAAGGGAGAAAGGCGGACAGGTATCCGGTAAGCGGCAGGGTCGGAACA
GGAGAGCGCACGAGGGAGCTTCCAGGGGGAAACGCCTGGTATCTTTATAGTCCTGTCGGGTTTCGCCACC
TCTGACTTGAGCGTCGATTTTTGTGATGCTCGTCAGGGGGGCGGAGCCTATGGAAAAACGCCAGCAACGC
GGCCTTTTTACGGTTCCTGGCCTTTTGCTGGCCTTTTGCTCACATGTTCTTTCCTGCGTTATCCCCTGAT
TCTGTGGATAACCGTATTACCGCCTTTGAGTGAGCTGATACCGCTCGCCGCAGCCGAACGACCGAGCGCA
GCGAGTCAGTGAGCGAGGAAGCGGAAGAGCGCCCAATACGCAAACCGCCTCTCCCCGCGCGTTGGCCGAT
TCATTAATGCAGCTGGCACGACAGGTTTCCCGACTGGAAAGCGGGCAGTGAGCGCAACGCAATTAATGTG
AGTTAGCTCACTCATTAGGCACCCCAGGCTTTACACTTTATGCTTCCGGCTCGTATGTTGTGTGGAATTG
TGAGCGGATAACAATTTCACACAGGAAACAGCTATGACCATGATTACGCCAAGCGCGCAATTAACCCTCA
CTAAAGGGAACAAAAGCTGGAGCTGCAAGCTTAATGTAGTCTTATGCAATACTCTTGTAGTCTTGCAACA
TGGTAACGATGAGTTAGCAACATGCCTTACAAGGAGAGAAAAAGCACCGTGCATGCCGATTGGTGGAAGT
AAGGTGGTACGATCGTGCCTTATTAGGAAGGCAACAGACGGGTCTGACATGGATTGGACGAACCACTGAA
TTGCCGCATTGCAGAGATATTGTATTTAAGTGCCTAGCTCGATACATAAACGGGTCTCTCTGGTTAGACC
AGATCTGAGCCTGGGAGCTCTCTGGCTAACTAGGGAACCCACTGCTTAAGCCTCAATAAAGCTTGCCTTG
AGTGCTTCAAGTAGTGTGTGCCCGTCTGTTGTGTGACTCTGGTAACTAGAGATCCCTCAGACCCTTTTAG
TCAGTGTGGAAAATCTCTAGCAGTGGCGCCCGAACAGGGACTTGAAAGCGAAAGGGAAACCAGAGGAGCT
CTCTCGACGCAGGACTCGGCTTGCTGAAGCGCGCACGGCAAGAGGCGAGGGGCGGCGACTGGTGAGTACG
CCAAAAATTTTGACTAGCGGAGGCTAGAAGGAGAGAGATGGGTGCGAGAGCGTCAGTATTAAGCGGGGGA
GAATTAGATCGCGATGGGAAAAAATTCGGTTAAGGCCAGGGGGAAAGAAAAAATATAAATTAAAACATAT
AGTATGGGCAAGCAGGGAGCTAGAACGATTCGCAGTTAATCCTGGCCTGTTAGAAACATCAGAAGGCTGT
AGACAAATACTGGGACAGCTACAACCATCCCTTCAGACAGGATCAGAAGAACTTAGATCATTATATAATA
CAGTAGCAACCCTCTATTGTGTGCATCAAAGGATAGAGATAAAAGACACCAAGGAAGCTTTAGACAAGAT
AGAGGAAGAGCAAAACAAAAGTAAGACCACCGCACAGCAAGCGGCCGCTGATCTTCAGACCTGGAGGAGG
AGATATGAGGGACAATTGGAGAAGTGAATTATATAAATATAAAGTAGTAAAAATTGAACCATTAGGAGTA
GCACCCACCAAGGCAAAGAGAAGAGTGGTGCAGAGAGAAAAAAGAGCAGTGGGAATAGGAGCTTTGTTCC
TTGGGTTCTTGGGAGCAGCAGGAAGCACTATGGGCGCAGCGTCAATGACGCTGACGGTACAGGCCAGACA
ATTATTGTCTGGTATAGTGCAGCAGCAGAACAATTTGCTGAGGGCTATTGAGGCGCAACAGCATCTGTTG
CAACTCACAGTCTGGGGCATCAAGCAGCTCCAGGCAAGAATCCTGGCTGTGGAAAGATACCTAAAGGATC
AACAGCTCCTGGGGATTTGGGGTTGCTCTGGAAAACTCATTTGCACCACTGCTGTGCCTTGGAATGCTAG
TTGGAGTAATAAATCTCTGGAACAGATTTGGAATCACACGACCTGGATGGAGTGGGACAGAGAAATTAAC
AATTACACAAGCTTAATACACTCCTTAATTGAAGAATCGCAAAACCAGCAAGAAAAGAATGAACAAGAAT
TATTGGAATTAGATAAATGGGCAAGTTTGTGGAATTGGTTTAACATAACAAATTGGCTGTGGTATATAAA
ATTATTCATAATGATAGTAGGAGGCTTGGTAGGTTTAAGAATAGTTTTTGCTGTACTTTCTATAGTGAAT
AGAGTTAGGCAGGGATATTCACCATTATCGTTTCAGACCCACCTCCCAACCCCGAGGGGACCCAGAGAGG
GCCTATTTCCCATGATTCCTTCATATTTGCATATACGATACAAGGCTGTTAGAGAGATAATTAGAATTAA
TTTGACTGTAAACACAAAGATATTAGTACAAAATACGTGACGTAGAAAGTAATAATTTCTTGGGTAGTTT
GCAGTTTTAAAATTATGTTTTAAAATGGACTATCATATGCTTACCGTAACTTGAAAGTATTTCGATTTCT
TGGCTTTATATATCTTGTGGAAAGGACGAAACACCGGTGAAAAGTGCAAATATGAAGTTTTAGAGCTAGA
AATAGCAAGTTAAAATAAGGCTAGTCCGTTATCAACTTGAAAAAGTGGCACCGAGTCGGTGCTTTTTTAA
GCTTGGCGTAACTAGATCTTGAGACAAATGGCAGTATTCATCCACAATTTTAAAAGAAAAGGGGGGATTG
GGGGGTACAGTGCAGGGGAAAGAATAGTAGACATAATAGCAACAGACATACAAACTAAAGAATTACAAAA
ACAAATTACAAAAATTCAAAATTTTCGGGTTTATTACAGGGACAGCAGAGATCCACTTTGGCGCCGGCTC
GAGGGGG
Features (pLannotate 1.2.2; 29 found; start..end, strand, type, name):
     14..80      +  CDS            small t antigen (fragment): SV40 (simian virus 40) small t antigen
    106..317     +  promoter       EF-1α core promoter: core promoter for human elongation factor EF-1α
    318..1256    +  intron         EF-1α intron A: intron upstream of the start codon of human EF-1α
   1278..1877    +  CDS            PuroR (fragment): puromycin N-acetyltransferase; pac from Streptomyces; confers resistance to puromycin
   1893..2481    +  misc_feature   WPRE: woodchuck hepatitis virus posttranscriptional regulatory element
   2532..2551    +  misc_feature   cPPT/CTS (fragment): central polypurine tract and central termination sequence of HIV-1
   2553..2786    +  LTR            3' LTR (ΔU3): self-inactivating 3' long terminal repeat (LTR) from HIV-1
   2864..2985    +  polyA_signal   SV40 poly(A) signal: SV40 polyadenylation signal
   3025..3160    +  rep_origin     SV40 ori: SV40 origin of replication
   3181..3199    -  promoter       T7 promoter: promoter for bacteriophage T7 RNA polymerase
   3207..3362    +  CDS            lacZα (fragment): LacZα fragment of β-galactosidase; lacZ fragment
   3367..3795    +  rep_origin     f1 ori (sequence partly withheld): f1 bacteriophage origin of replication; arrow indicates direction of (+) strand synthesis
   3848..3952    +  promoter       AmpR promoter: bla
   3953..4813    +  CDS            AmpR: β-lactamase; bla; confers resistance to ampicillin, carbenicillin, and related antibiotics
   4984..5572    +  rep_origin     ori: high-copy-number ColE1/pMB1/pBR322/pUC origin of replication
   5755..5847    +  CDS            lacI (fragment): lac repressor; lacI; The lac repressor binds to the lac operator to inhibit transcription in E. coli. This inhibition can be relieved by adding lactose or isopropyl-β-D-thiogalactopyranoside (IPTG).
   5860..5881    +  protein_bind   CAP binding site: CAP binding activates transcription in the presence of cAMP. E. coli catabolite activator protein
   5896..5926    +  promoter       lac promoter: promoter for the E. coli lac operon
   5934..5950    +  protein_bind   lac operator: The lac repressor binds to the lac operator to inhibit transcription in E. coli. This inhibition can be relieved by adding lactose or isopropyl-β-D-thiogalactopyranoside (IPTG). lac repressor encoded by lacI
   5995..6013    +  promoter       T3 promoter: promoter for bacteriophage T3 RNA polymerase
   6041..6267    +  promoter       RSV promoter: Rous sarcoma virus enhancer/promoter
   6268..6448    +  LTR            5' LTR (truncated): truncated 5' long terminal repeat (LTR) from HIV-1
   6495..6620    +  misc_feature   HIV-1 Ψ: packaging signal of human immunodeficiency virus type 1
   6604..6967    +  CDS            HIV-1 gag (fragment): gag protein from human immunodeficiency virus 1; gag
   7113..7346    +  misc_feature   RRE: The Rev response element (RRE) of HIV-1 allows for Rev-dependent mRNA export from the nucleus to the cytoplasm.
   7723..7749    +  CDS            Rev (fragment): human immunodeficiency virus 1 (HIV-1) Rev protein; rev; enhances nuclear export of unspliced and incompletely spliced viral mRNAs
   7753..7993    +  promoter       U6 promoter: RNA polymerase III promoter for human U6 snRNA
   8023..8098    +  misc_RNA       gRNA scaffold: guide RNA scaffold for the Streptococcus pyogenes CRISPR/Cas9 system
   8154..8271    +  misc_feature   cPPT/CTS: central polypurine tract and central termination sequence of HIV-1
