[The description below was written by a language model from this plasmid's Addgene catalogue record and pLannotate feature annotations shown in this document.]
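Description:
PPIP5K2 gRNA (BRDN0001148509) is a third-generation lentiviral guide RNA plasmid built on the lentiGuide-Puro backbone and designed to direct CRISPR-Cas9 editing of the human PPIP5K2 gene (also known as HISPPD1, IP7K2 or VIP2). In bacteria it is maintained as a high-copy plasmid through a ColE1/pUC-type origin and selected with ampicillin via the β-lactamase gene. An f1 origin, an SV40 origin and residual lac/T7/T3 cloning-vector elements are also present in the backbone.

The lentiviral transfer cassette begins with an RSV promoter fused to a truncated HIV-1 5' LTR, which makes genomic RNA production Tat-independent. This is followed by the Ψ packaging signal with a gag fragment and the Rev response element for nuclear export of the unspliced viral RNA. It ends in a ΔU3 self-inactivating 3' LTR followed by an SV40 polyadenylation signal. Within the provirus, a human U6 RNA polymerase III promoter drives the 20-nucleotide PPIP5K2-targeting spacer joined to the Streptococcus pyogenes gRNA scaffold. A cPPT/CTS element lies downstream and aids nuclear import of the viral genome. An EF-1α core promoter with its intron A then expresses puromycin N-acetyltransferase, so transduced mammalian cells can be selected with puromycin, and a WPRE enhances transcript expression.

The plasmid does not encode Cas9, so it must be paired with a separate Cas9 vector such as lentiCas9-Blast or used in cells that already express Cas9. According to the depositor, the guide was designed against several PPIP5K2 reference transcripts and belongs to a human kinome gRNA library, supporting its use for knockout of this gene in individual or pooled experiments.
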