Addgene plasmid #76339: PPIP5K2 gRNA (BRDN0001148509)
Purpose: 3rd generation lentiviral gRNA plasmid targeting human PPIP5K2
Depositing lab: John Doench & David Root. Depositing organization: Broad Institute. Publication: Optimized sgRNA design to maximize activity and minimize off-target effects of CRISPR-Cas9. Doench JG, Fusi N, Sullender M, Hegde M, Vaimberg EW, Donovan KF, Smith I, Tothova Z, Wilen C, Orchard R, Virgin HW, Listgarten J, Root DE. Nat Biotechnol. 2016 Jan 18. doi: 10.1038/nbt.3437. PubMed 26780180.
Backbone
  Vector backbone: lentiGuide-Puro
  Backbone manufacturer: Zhang Lab (Addgene plasmid # 52963)
  Vector type: Mammalian Expression, Lentiviral, CRISPR
  Selectable markers: Puromycin
Growth in bacteria
  Bacterial resistance: Ampicillin, 100 μg/mL
  Growth temperature: 37°C
  Growth strain: DH5alpha
  Copy number: High Copy
Gene/Insert
  Gene/Insert name: PPIP5K2 (alt names: PPIP5K2; NM_001276277.1)
  gRNA/shRNA sequence: GTGAAAAGTGCAAATATGAA
  Species: H. sapiens (human)
  Entrez Gene: PPIP5K2 (a.k.a. CFAP160, HISPPD1, IP7K2, VIP2)
  Promoter: hU6
  Cloning method: Unknown
  Sequencing primers: 5′ U6-F; 3′ pS2-R
Terms and licenses: Academic/Nonprofit Terms; Industry Terms: Not Available to Industry
Depositor comments: The gRNA was designed to target the following Genbank reference sequence(s): NM_001276277.1,NM_001281471.1,NM_015216.3. Note that this plasmid does NOT contain Cas9. It should be used in conjunction with lentiCas9-Blast (Addgene #52962) or otherwise with cell lines already expressing Cas9. Browse the full kinome gRNA library at http://www.addgene.org/pooled-library/broadgpp-human-kinome/ or visit http://www.broadinstitute.org/rnai/public/ for detailed protocols and information.
How to cite: PPIP5K2 gRNA (BRDN0001148509) was a gift from John Doench & David Root (Addgene plasmid # 76339 ; http://n2t.net/addgene:76339 ; RRID:Addgene_76339)
