>Addgene plasmid #76339 | PPIP5K2 gRNA (BRDN0001148509) | depositor partial sequence | sequence record 143799 | Target Sequence
GTGAAAAGTGCAAATATGAA
