>Addgene plasmid #76339 | PPIP5K2 gRNA (BRDN0001148509) | addgene partial sequence | sequence record 185651 | hU6-F
TAGAAAGTAATAATTTCTTGGGTAGTTTGCAGTTTTAAAATTATGTTTTAAAATGGACTATCATATGCTT
ACCGTAACTTGAAAGTATTTCGATTTCTTGGCTTTATATATCTTGTGGAAAGGACGAAACACCGGTGAAA
AGTGCAAATATGAAGTTTTAGAGCTAGAAATAGCAAGTTAAAATAAGGCTAGTCCGTTATCAACTTGAAA
AAGTGGCACCGAGTCGGTGCTTTTTTAAGCTTGGCGTAACTAGATCTTGAGACAAATGGCAGTATTCATC
CACAATTTTAAAAGAAAAGGGGGGATTGGGGGGTACAGTGCAGGGGAAAGAATAGTAGACATAATAGCAA
CAGACATACAAACTAAAGAATTACAAAAACAAATTACAAAAATTCAAAATTTTCGGGTTTATTACAGGGA
CAGCAGAGATCCACTTTGGCGCCGGCTCGAGGGGGCCCGGGTGCAAAGATGGATAAAGTTTTAAACAGAG
AGGAATCTTTGCAGCTAATGGACCTTCTAGGTCTTGAAAGGAGTGGGAATTGGCTCCGGTGCCCGTCAGT
GGGCAGAGCG
